>Addgene plasmid #111524 | pScaf-5544.4 | depositor full sequence | sequence record 209799 | pScaf-5544.4 sequence 8299 bps
CTATGCGGCATCAGAGCAGATTGTACTGAGAGTGCACCATATG
[124 nt withheld, positions 44-167]
C
[141 nt withheld, positions 169-309]
CCTTTGACGTTGGAGTCCACGTTCTTT
[37 nt withheld, positions 337-373]
ACCCTATCTCGGGCTATTCTTTTGATTTATAAGGGATTTTGCCGATTTCGGGGTACCTTTTTTAGATCTA
GCCTGCAGTAATAGAGCGGCCCAGGATGCGGAGTTGGGAAATCACCTGAGATGAGATCATGCGCTGTGAT
GAGCGTGCAATGTTGGCAGGCAGACCGAAGAAGGATGGCTTATCGTCTTCTGGAATCTTCTCAATGACAG
CCCTGTAATCCAGAATGCTGCAGCTTTGTGGCAGGCTCACGCTGTAGGGAAAGATGGACTTCTTGTTGCG
CTGATTGAACACGTCAATGACGCTAGAGTTGAAGAATTGCTTCAAATAGCTCTGCAGGACGCGCAAGTCG
AAATAGTTATCGATGCGGCCTCCGTAGATGGCGTTCTCCAGCAGACCATGGACAAACTCCCATTGCACGT
CCTTGGCACCATCAAAGAGCCTGTCAATGATATTGTAACCGGCCCTCAGGTCGGAGAGAGAGAACTCGTA
GAATTTGGTCCAACCTTGAGGAATGTAGTTGCGCCTCTCTTGGCATGCGGCGTGAAACCAGGCCAGAGAG
AACAGAGCATGTGCGCGGTGAGTGTTATCTTTCTTAGAGATTTGTTCAGGTGTCCAAGATTCATATGTGC
GCATGAGATTCTTCTTGAGTCCAGGTGGTGATTCATAAGTGATCTTGAGGCTTGACTGGAGGAGGATAGG
TGTAAAGTTTGGGTGCACTTCGGCTGTCAACCAGAGCCTGAAAGTGTCTTTGGGTTGCAAGGTGTTCAGT
TCCTTCTCCAAGACAGGCAGCCAGGAGACAACCAGGTGCAAGTTCTTCAAACACAGCCAGTCACCATTCC
TTGCGCATTCCTTGAGCATTTGGATAGCCAAGTCAGCTTGGCCCTGGCCCATTGCAACCTGGTGGTAACA
TTCTCCTGATCTTTCGGCGTTGGCGAGCTCCTGGAGTTCCTGGGAGGGATCGGCTCCTGGAGAAATAATG
ATCAGAATGGGCTCGATTTCGAGTGTCTCCTTGTACAGCCTCTTGAGATTGAGTGGGAGTGGAGAGACTT
CCTTCAAACCCAAGGTCTTGCAGGCAAAGAGGGCCATAGCTGACTGCAATCTATCTGGCCTGAGCACCTG
CACGACGAGGATCTGCTGGAACAAGCTGACCTTCTTAGCCAAGATGCTAGGAAATTCCTGCTCACACATG
CTGTTGTTGTAGTAGGTGCGCCACAAAGCGGCGTCCTCGAAACACAGAGTCTGGTACAGGGAAGGCAGAG
CGATCTTCAAGGTTGCCACAGCCCAGGATCTCTCTTGATCGATCCATGAAGGCAACTGGTCCCTGATCTT
CTGCTGGGAGTCGGCTTTGCGCAACATGTCTCCGACCACCACGCCAGTGAAGGTATCCCATTCGTTCTCC
TGGAACAATTCTGGATGCATACCTCTGACGAAATGCAGGGCGAACATCAGCTGGTCGGCCTTGAACAGGC
AGCGGCAGATGTATTCGTACACCATGTGCTGCAGGGAGCTGATCAGGGATTGAATCCTCTGTTCTGTGTT
CTCAGAATCCTGCTTATTCTGGAGTGCCCTTTGAAACAACCTCAGAAAGGCGGCCAGGGAGAACCTGTAC
ATATTATTGATCTTGGAGAGGTCAGAGATAATGAAGTACATCTTTGAAGCAGACTCAGCGAGTGGCAGAT
ATGCGTCGCGCTCCTGGTCGAGAGAGATTTGCAGCTTATAAGATTCCTTCAGAGACTCTTGGATGAGGGC
GGAAGATGCTTTAGTCTGATTCAGAGACTCGATCAGGTCCTTGTTCTCCAGGATGTTGCCCTGAGAAGTA
GCCAATGTCTCCAGCAGAGATTCTTCGAGTTTGGCCAGTTGGATCTTCTTATCCTCCTCCTGTTGGAGCA
GCTTAGTCTTCTGTTCTTCCAAATCGGGTTTCTCATGTTGGATGGTGAGGGCCAGGAGCTGGCCTCTCAG
TCCTGAGCGGGTGGTTGTGAAATTAACCTCTGTGACGATGCTGGCAGCGTCTGGTGGAATGAATGGGTTG
GGATTCCTAGTGCTCAGGAACAGGCGAAACTCCTCGTTATAGTCGATGATCTTATCTCCAATCTGGACCA
CATAGCGTGGGCCTTGGGCCACCAAATCTCTGCGCAACAGAGGGTACAGAACTGGCTCCACGCCATCCAT
CTCCTGGATGATCAAGGTCTTGCCGAAGCGGACGGCGAGTTCCAGGGCAGTGATGAAGTTGGAGTCTTGC
TGGTTGATCACTTCCAGCCTGGAATCCTTCAAGTGAGTCTTCAGCCACTCAGTAGCCTGTGAGCTGGGAT
CGATGAGGAAAGGGCAAACGCGGGATTGCAAGATAACCAGTGCGTTCTCGATTGAGAGGTCATCGCTGGG
CAGACCTTCAGACTTCCAGATCAGCTGCTCTGACTCGGTGCAGAGAAATCTTCTCAGGTCAAACTTCTCC
AGGCCGGCAGACTTGGTCCACTCCTCCAGACATGTCTTTCTGAGAGACTCAGGTGCAGCGGACAAGTAGG
TGATAAAGGCTGCGGCCAACTGAGCCCTCTTTGGGAGGGTTGCCAGCTCCTCAGTAATCTCGACGACCTG
AGCATTCCATCTCTTGTGTTCGCGGTCCGGATCTTCCGGTGATGAGCGATATCCCGGCACTGTCAGATTT
GATCACCAGTATGGTGGCCAGCGGCTATGACTACCGGCGCGACGATGATGCGGGCTTGTGGAGTTCAGCC
GATCTGACTTATGTCATTACCTATGAAATGTGAGGACGCTATGCCTGTACCAAATCCTACAATGCCGGTG
AAAGGTGCCGGGACCACCCTGTGGGTTTATAAGGGGAGCGGTGACCCTTACGCGAATCCGCTTTCAGACG
TTGACTGGTCGCGTCTGGCAAAAGTTAAAGACCTGACGCCCGGCGAACTGACCGCTGAGTCCTATGACGA
CAGCTATCTCGATGATGAAGATGCAGACTGGACTGCGACCGGGCAGGGGCAGAAATCTGCCGGAGATACC
AGCTTCACGCTGGCGTGGATGCCCGGAGAGCAGGGGCAGCAGGCGCTGCTGGCGTGGTTTAATGAAGGCG
ATACCCGTGCCTATAAAATCCGCTTCCCGAACGGCACGGTCGATGTGTTCCGTGGCTGGGTCAGCAGTAT
CGGTAAGGCGGTGACGGCGAAGGAAGTGATCACCCGCACGGTGAAAGTCACCAATGTGGGACGTCCGTCG
ATGGCAGAAGATCGCAGCACGGTAACAGCGGCAACCGGCATGACCGTGACGCCTGCCAGCACCTCGGTGG
TGAAAGGGCAGAGCACCACGCTGACCGTGGCCTTCCAGCCGGAGGGCGTAACCGACAAGAGCTTTCGTGC
GGTGTCTGCGGATAAAACAAAAGCCACCGTGTCGGTCAGTGGTATGACCATCACCGTGAACGGCGTTGCT
GCAGGCAAGGTCAACATTCCGGTTGTATCCGGTAATGGTGAGTTTGCTGCGGTTGCAGAAATTACCGTCA
CCGCCAGTTAATCCGGAGAGTCAGCGATGTTCCTGAAAACCGAATCATTTGAACATAACGGTGTGACCGT
CACGCTTTCTGAACTGTCAGCCCTGCAGCGCATTGAGCATCTCGCCCTGATGAAACGGCAGGCAGAACAG
GCGGAGTCAGACAGCAACCGGAAGTTTACTGTGGAAGACGCCATCAGAACCGGCGCGTTTCTGGTGGCGA
TGTCCCTGTGGCATAACCATCCGCAGAAGACGCAGATGCCGTCCATGAATGAAGCCGTTAAACAGATTGA
GCAGGAAGTGCTTACCACCTGGCCCACGGAGGCAATTTCTCATGCTGAAAACGTGGTGTACCGGCTGTCT
GGTATGTATGAGTTTGTGGTGAATAATGCCCCTGAACAGACAGAGGACGCCGGGCCCGCAGAGCCTGTTT
CTGCGGGAAAGTGTTCGACGGTGAGCTGAGTTTTGCCCTGAAACTGGCGCGTGAGATGGGGCGACCCGAC
TGGCGTGCCATGCTTGCCGGGATGTCATCCACGGAGTATGCCGACTGGCACCGCTTTTACAGTACCCATT
ATTTTCATGATGTTCTGCTGGATATGCACTTTTCCGGGCTGACGTACACCGTGCTCAGCCTGTTTTTCAG
CGATCCGGATATGCATCCGCTGGATTTCAGTCTGCTGAACCGGCGCGAGGCTGACGAAGAGCCTGAAGAT
GATGTGCTGATGCAGAAAGCGGCAGGGCTTGCCGGAGGTGTCCGCTTTGGCCCGGACGGGAATGAAGTTA
TCCCCGCTTCCCCGGATGTGGCGGACATGACGGAGGATGACGTAATGCTGATGACAGTATCAGAAGGGAT
CGCAGGAGGAGTCCGGTATGGCTGAACCGGTAGGCGATCTGGTCGTTGATTTGAGTCTGGATGCGGCCAG
ATTTGACGAGCAGATGGCCAGAGTCAGGCGTCATTTTTCTGGTACGGAAAGTGATGCGAAAAAAACAGCG
GCAGTCGTTGAACAGTCGCTGAGCCGACAGGCGCTGGCTGCACAGAAAGCGGGGATTTCCGTCGGGCAGT
ATAAAGCCGCCATGCGTATGCTGCCTGCACAGTTCACCGACGTGGCCACGCAGCTTGCAGGCGGGCAAAG
TCCGTGGCTGATCCTGCTGCAACAGGGGGGGCAGGTGAAGGACTCCTTCGGCGGGATGATCCCCATGTTC
AGGGGGCTTGCCGGTGCGATCACCCTGCCGATGGTGGGGGCCACCTCGCTGGCGGTGGCGACCGGTGCGC
TGGCGTATGCCTGGTATCAGGGCAACTCAACCCTGTCCGATTTCAACAAAACGCTGGTCCTTTCCGGCAA
TCAGGCGGGACTGACGGCAGATCGTATGCTGGTCCTGTCCAGAGCCGGGCAGGCGGCAGGGCTGACGTTT
AACCAGACCAGCGAGTCACTCAGCGCACTGGTTAAGGCGGGGGTAAGCGGTGAGGCTCAGATTGCGTCCA
TCAGCCAGAGTGTGGCGCGTTTCTCCTCTGCATCCGGCGTGGAGGTGGACAAGGTCGCTGAAGCCTTCGG
GAAGCTGACCACAGACCCGACGTCGGGGCTGACGGCGATGGCTCGCCAGTTCCATAACGTGTCGGCGGAG
CAGATTGCGTATGTTGCTCAGTTGCAGCGTTCCGGCGATGAAGCCGGGGCATTGCAGGCGGCGAACGAGG
CCGCAACGAAAGGGTTTGATGACCAGACGGATCC
[124 nt withheld, positions 5588-5711]
C
[141 nt withheld, positions 5713-5853]
CCTTTGACGTTGGAGTCCACGTTCTTTAATAGTGGACTCTTGTTCCAAACTGGTTTAACACTCAGAATTC
GTAATCATGGTCATAGCTGTTTCCTGTGTGAAATTGTTATCCGCTCACAATTCCACACAACATACGAGCC
GGAAGCATAAAGTGTAAAGCCTGGGGTGCCTAATGAGTGAGCTAACTCACATTAATTGCGTTGCGCTCAC
TGCCCGCTTTCCAGTCGGGAAACCTGTCGTGCCAGCTGCATTAATGAATCGGCCAACGCGCGGGGAGAGG
CGGTTTGCGTATTGGGCGCTCTTCCGCTTCCTCGCTCACTGACTCGCTGCGCTCGGTCGTTCGGCTGCGG
CGAGCGGTATCAGCTCACTCAAAGGCGGTAATACGGTTATCCACAGAATCAGGGGATAACGCAGGAAAGA
ACATGTGAGCAAAAGGCCAGCAAAAGGCCAGGAACCGTAAAAAGGCCGCGTTGCTGGCGTTTTTCCATAG
GCTCCGCCCCCCTGACGAGCATCACAAAAATCGACGCTCAAGTCAGAGGTGGCGAAACCCGACAGGACTA
TAAAGATACCAGGCGTTTCCCCCTGGAAGCTCCCTCGTGCGCTCTCCTGTTCCGACCCTGCCGCTTACCG
GATACCTGTCCGCCTTTCTCCCTTCGGGAAGCGTGGCGCTTTCTCATAGCTCACGCTGTAGGTATCTCAG
TTCGGTGTAGGTCGTTCGCTCCAAGCTGGGCTGTGTGCACGAACCCCCCGTTCAGCCCGACCGCTGCGCC
TTATCCGGTAACTATCGTCTTGAGTCCAACCCGGTAAGACACGACTTATCGCCACTGGCAGCAGCCACTG
GTAACAGGATTAGCAGAGCGAGGTATGTAGGCGGTGCTACAGAGTTCTTGAAGTGGTGGCCTAACTACGG
CTACACTAGAAGGACAGTATTTGGTATCTGCGCTCTGCTGAAGCCAGTTACCTTCGGAAAAAGAGTTGGT
AGCTCTTGATCCGGCAAACAAACCACCGCTGGTAGCGGTGGTTTTTTTGTTTGCAAGCAGCAGATTACGC
GCAGAAAAAAAGGATCTCAAGAAGATCCTTTGATCTTTTCTACGGGGTCTGACGCTCAGTGGAACGAAAA
CTCACGTTAAGGGATTTTGGTCATGAGATTATCAAAAAGGATCTTCACCTAGATCCTTTTAAATTAAAAA
TGAAGTTTTAAATCAATCTAAAGTATATATGAGTAAACTTGGTCTGACAGTTACCAATGCTTAATCAGTG
AGGCACCTATCTCAGCGATCTGTCTATTTCGTTCATCCATAGTTGCCTGACTCCCCGTCGTGTAGATAAC
TACGATACGGGAGGGCTTACCATCTGGCCCCAGTGCTGCAATGATACCGCGAGACCCACGCTCACCGGCT
CCAGATTTATCAGCAATAAACCAGCCAGCCGGAAGGGCCGAGCGCAGAAGTGGTCCTGCAACTTTATCCG
CCTCCATCCAGTCTATTAATTGTTGCCGGGAAGCTAGAGTAAGTAGTTCGCCAGTTAATAGTTTGCGCAA
CGTTGTTGCCATTGCTACAGGCATCGTGGTGTCACGCTCGTCGTTTGGTATGGCTTCATTCAGCTCCGGT
TCCCAACGATCAAGGCGAGTTACATGATCCCCCATGTTGTGCAAAAAAGCGGTTAGCTCCTTCGGTCCTC
CGATCGTTGTCAGAAGTAAGTTGGCCGCAGTGTTATCACTCATGGTTATGGCAGCACTGCATAATTCTCT
TACTGTCATGCCATCCGTAAGATGCTTTTCTGTGACTGGTGAGTACTCAACCAAGTCATTCTGAGAATAG
TGTATGCGGCGACCGAGTTGCTCTTGCCCGGCGTCAATACGGGATAATACCGCGCCACATAGCAGAACTT
TAAAAGTGCTCATCATTGGAAAACGTTCTTCGGGGCGAAAACTCTCAAGGATCTTACCGCTGTTGAGATC
CAGTTCGATGTAACCCACTCGTGCACCCAACTGATCTTCAGCATCTTTTACTTTCACCAGCGTTTCTGGG
TGAGCAAAAACAGGAAGGCAAAATGCCGCAAAAAAGGGAATAAGGGCGACACGGAAATGTTGAATACTCA
TACTCTTCCTTTTTCAATATTATTGAAGCATTTATCAGGGTTATTGTCTCATGAGCGGATACATATTTGA
ATGTATTTAGAAAAATAAACAAATAGGGGTTCCGCGCACATTTCCCCGAAAAGTGCCACCTGACGTCTAA
GAAACCATTATTATCATGACATTAACCTATAAAAATAGGCGTATCACGAGGCCCTTTCGTCTCGCGCGTT
TCGGTGATGACGGTGAAAACCTCTGACACATGCAGCTCCCGGAGACGGTCACAGCTTGTCTGTAAGCGGA
TGCCGGGAGCAGACAAGCCCGTCAGGGCGCGTCAGCGGGTGTTGGCGGGTGTCGGGGCTGGCTTAA
Features (pLannotate 1.2.2; 17 found; start..end, strand, type, name):
     44..424     +  rep_origin     M13 ori (sequence partly withheld): M13 bacteriophage origin of replication; arrow indicates direction of (+) strand synthesis
    444..2990    -  CDS            DYNC2H1 (fragment): DYHC2_HUMAN - Also known as DHC1B, DHC2, DNCH2, DYH1B, KIAA1997. Experimental evidence at protein level: Swiss-Prot protein existence level 1. May function as a motor for intraflagellar retrograde transport. Functions in cilia biogenesis. May play a role in transport between endoplasmic reticulum and Golgi or organization of the Golgi in cells (By similarity). From Homo sapiens (Human).
   2999..3133    +  CDS            U (fragment): TTTP_LAMBD - Experimental evidence at protein level: Swiss-Prot protein existence level 1. Plays an essential role in tail assembly by capping the rapidly polymerizing tail once it has reached its requisite length and serving as the interaction surface for the completion protein. From Escherichia phage lambda (Bacteriophage lambda).
   3144..3881    +  CDS            V: TUBE_LAMBD - Experimental evidence at protein level: Swiss-Prot protein existence level 1. Forms the phage's tail tube composed of 32 hexameric disks. When it encounters the appropriate initiation complex gpM and gpL, it assembles in hexameric rings that stack on top of each others. Multimerization ceases when the correct tail length is achieved through a mechanism dependent on tail terminator protein. From Escherichia phage lambda (Bacteriophage lambda).
   3900..4319    +  CDS            G: G_LAMBD - Experimental evidence at protein level: Swiss-Prot protein existence level 1. Promotes tail assembly by creating a scaffold for the tail tube proteins. Tail assembly proteins G and GT probably wrap the linear tape measure protein to create a tail assembly scaffold. This allows the polymerization of the tail tube protein, during which G and GT are released, therefore they are absent in the mature virion. The tail assembly protein GT is produced by a rare -1 ribosomal frameshift. The ratio of translated G/GT is about 20, and this ratio is important for proper tail assembly. From Escher
   4298..4681    +  CDS            T (fragment): GT_LAMBD - Experimental evidence at protein level: Swiss-Prot protein existence level 1. Promotes tail assembly by creating a scaffold for the tail tube proteins. Tail assembly proteins G and GT probably wrap the linear tape measure protein to create a tail assembly scaffold. This allows the polymerization of the tail tube protein, during which G and GT are released, therefore they are absent in the mature virion. The tail assembly protein GT is produced by a rare -1 ribosomal frameshift. The ratio of translated G/GT is about 20, and this ratio is important for proper tail assembly. From Esche
   4731..5612    +  CDS            H (fragment) (sequence partly withheld): TMP_LAMBD - Experimental evidence at protein level: Swiss-Prot protein existence level 1. Serves as a ruler that controls the length of tail by stopping the tail tube polymerization and is probably released from the tail shaft during infection to facilitate DNA translocation into the host cell (PubMed:2150582). Assembles into a multimeric linear form possibly stabilized by the covering tail assembly proteins G and GT (PubMed:23911548). Its C-terminus fixes the tail tip complex (J, I, L, K), thereby forming the tail assembly initiator complex (PubMed:23911548). Tail tube proteins polymerize aro
   5588..5906    +  rep_origin     f1 ori (fragment) (sequence partly withheld): f1 bacteriophage origin of replication; arrow indicates direction of (+) strand synthesis
   5957..5973    -  protein_bind   lac operator: The lac repressor binds to the lac operator to inhibit transcription in E. coli. This inhibition can be relieved by adding lactose or isopropyl-β-D-thiogalactopyranoside (IPTG). lac repressor encoded by lacI
   5981..6011    -  promoter       lac promoter: promoter for the E. coli lac operon
   6026..6047    -  protein_bind   CAP binding site: CAP binding activates transcription in the presence of cAMP. E. coli catabolite activator protein
   6060..6152    -  CDS            lacI (fragment): lac repressor; lacI; The lac repressor binds to the lac operator to inhibit transcription in E. coli. This inhibition can be relieved by adding lactose or isopropyl-β-D-thiogalactopyranoside (IPTG).
   6335..6923    -  rep_origin     ori: high-copy-number ColE1/pMB1/pBR322/pUC origin of replication
   7094..7954    -  CDS            AmpR: β-lactamase; bla; confers resistance to ampicillin, carbenicillin, and related antibiotics
   7955..8059    -  promoter       AmpR promoter: bla
   8154..8189    +  CDS            rop (fragment): Rop protein, which maintains plasmids at low copy number; rop
   8291..43      +  misc_feature   bom (fragment) (across the origin): basis of mobility region from pBR322
