>Addgene plasmid #111524 | pScaf-5544.4 | addgene full sequence | sequence record 217054 | Addgene NGS Result
CTATGCGGCATCAGAGCAGATTGTACTGAGAGTGCACCATATG
[124 nt withheld, positions 44-167]
C
[141 nt withheld, positions 169-309]
CCTTTGACGTTGGAGTCCACGTTCTTT
[37 nt withheld, positions 337-373]
ACCCTATCTCGGGCTATTCTTTTGATTTATAAGGGATTTTGCCGATTTCGGGGTACCTTTTTTAGATCTA
GCCTGCAGTAATAGAGCGGCCCAGGATGCGGAGTTGGGAAATCACCTGAGATGAGATCATGCGCTGTGAT
GAGCGTGCAATGTTGGCAGGCAGACCGAAGAAGGATGGCTTATCGTCTTCTGGAATCTTCTCAATGACAG
CCCTGTAATCCAGAATGCTGCAGCTTTGTGGCAGGCTCACGCTGTAGGGAAAGATGGACTTCTTGTTGCG
CTGATTGAACACGTCAATGACGCTAGAGTTGAAGAATTGCTTCAAATAGCTCTGCAGGACGCGCAAGTCG
AAATAGTTATCGATGCGGCCTCCGTAGATGGCGTTCTCCAGCAGACCATGGACAAACTCCCATTGCACGT
CCTTGGCACCATCAAAGAGCCTGTCAATGATATTGTAACCGGCCCTCAGGTCGGAGAGAGAGAACTCGTA
GAATTTGGTCCAACCTTGAGGAATGTAGTTGCGCCTCTCTTGGCATGCGGCGTGAAACCAGGCCAGAGAG
AACAGAGCATGTGCGCGGTGAGTGTTATCTTTCTTAGAGATTTGTTCAGGTGTCCAAGATTCATATGTGC
GCATGAGATTCTTCTTGAGTCCAGGTGGTGATTCATAAGTGATCTTGAGGCTTGACTGGAGGAGGATAGG
TGTAAAGTTTGGGTGCACTTCGGCTGTCAACCAGAGCCTGAAAGTGTCTTTGGGTTGCAAGGTGTTCAGT
TCCTTCTCCAAGACAGGCAGCCAGGAGACAACCAGGTGCAAGTTCTTCAAACACAGCCAGTCACCATTCC
TTGCGCATTCCTTGAGCATTTGGATAGCCAAGTCAGCTTGGCCCTGGCCCATTGCAACCTGGTGGTAACA
TTCTCCTGATCTTTCGGCGTTGGCGAGCTCCTGGAGTTCCTGGGAGGGATCGGCTCCTGGAGAAATAATG
ATCAGAATGGGCTCGATTTCGAGTGTCTCCTTGTACAGCCTCTTGAGATTGAGTGGGAGTGGAGAGACTT
CCTTCAAACCCAAGGTCTTGCAGGCAAAGAGGGCCATAGCTGACTGCAATCTATCTGGCCTGAGCACCTG
CACGACGAGGATCTGCTGGAACAAGCTGACCTTCTTAGCCAAGATGCTAGGAAATTCCTGCTCACACATG
CTGTTGTTGTAGTAGGTGCGCCACAAAGCGGCGTCCTCGAAACACAGAGTCTGGTACAGGGAAGGCAGAG
CGATCTTCAAGGTTGCCACAGCCCAGGATCTCTCTTGATCGATCCATGAAGGCAACTGGTCCCTGATCTT
CTGCTGGGAGTCGGCTTTGCGCAACATGTCTCCGACCACCACGCCAGTGAAGGTATCCCATTCGTTCTCC
TGGAACAATTCTGGATGCATACCTCTGACGAAATGCAGGGCGAACATCAGCTGGTCGGCCTTGAACAGGC
AGCGGCAGATGTATTCGTACACCATGTGCTGCAGGGAGCTGATCAGGGATTGAATCCTCTGTTCTGTGTT
CTCAGAATCCTGCTTATTCTGGAGTGCCCTTTGAAACAACCTCAGAAAGGCGGCCAGGGAGAACCTGTAC
ATATTATTGATCTTGGAGAGGTCAGAGATAATGAAGTACATCTTTGAAGCAGACTCAGCGAGTGGCAGAT
ATGCGTCGCGCTCCTGGTCGAGAGAGATTTGCAGCTTATAAGATTCCTTCAGAGACTCTTGGATGAGGGC
GGAAGATGCTTTAGTCTGATTCAGAGACTCGATCAGGTCCTTGTTCTCCAGGATGTTGCCCTGAGAAGTA
GCCAATGTCTCCAGCAGAGATTCTTCGAGTTTGGCCAGTTGGATCTTCTTATCCTCCTCCTGTTGGAGCA
GCTTAGTCTTCTGTTCTTCCAAATCGGGTTTCTCATGTTGGATGGTGAGGGCCAGGAGCTGGCCTCTCAG
TCCTGAGCGGGTGGTTGTGAAATTAACCTCTGTGACGATGCTGGCAGCGTCTGGTGGAATGAATGGGTTG
GGATTCCTAGTGCTCAGGAACAGGCGAAACTCCTCGTTATAGTCGATGATCTTATCTCCAATCTGGACCA
CATAGCGTGGGCCTTGGGCCACCAAATCTCTGCGCAACAGAGGGTACAGAACTGGCTCCACGCCATCCAT
CTCCTGGATGATCAAGGTCTTGCCGAAGCGGACGGCGAGTTCCAGGGCAGTGATGAAGTTGGAGTCTTGC
TGGTTGATCACTTCCAGCCTGGAATCCTTCAAGTGAGTCTTCAGCCACTCAGTAGCCTGTGAGCTGGGAT
CGATGAGGAAAGGGCAAACGCGGGATTGCAAGATAACCAGTGCGTTCTCGATTGAGAGGTCATCGCTGGG
CAGACCTTCAGACTTCCAGATCAGCTGCTCTGACTCGGTGCAGAGAAATCTTCTCAGGTCAAACTTCTCC
AGGCCGGCAGACTTGGTCCACTCCTCCAGACATGTCTTTCTGAGAGACTCAGGTGCAGCGGACAAGTAGG
TGATAAAGGCTGCGGCCAACTGAGCCCTCTTTGGGAGGGTTGCCAGCTCCTCAGTAATCTCGACGACCTG
AGCATTCCATCTCTTGTGTTCGCGGTCCGGATCTTCCGGTGATGAGCGATATCCCGGCACTGTCAGATTT
GATCACCAGTATGGTGGCCAGCGGCTATGACTACCGGCGCGACGATGATGCGGGCTTGTGGAGTTCAGCC
GATCTGACTTATGTCATTACCTATGAAATGTGAGGACGCTATGCCTGTACCAAATCCTACAATGCCGGTG
AAAGGTGCCGGGACCACCCTGTGGGTTTATAAGGGGAGCGGTGACCCTTACGCGAATCCGCTTTCAGACG
TTGACTGGTCGCGTCTGGCAAAAGTTAAAGACCTGACGCCCGGCGAACTGACCGCTGAGTCCTATGACGA
CAGCTATCTCGATGATGAAGATGCAGACTGGACTGCGACCGGGCAGGGGCAGAAATCTGCCGGAGATACC
AGCTTCACGCTGGCGTGGATGCCCGGAGAGCAGGGGCAGCAGGCGCTGCTGGCGTGGTTTAATGAAGGCG
ATACCCGTGCCTATAAAATCCGCTTCCCGAACGGCACGGTCGATGTGTTCCGTGGCTGGGTCAGCAGTAT
CGGTAAGGCGGTGACGGCGAAGGAAGTGATCACCCGCACGGTGAAAGTCACCAATGTGGGACGTCCGTCG
ATGGCAGAAGATCGCAGCACGGTAACAGCGGCAACCGGCATGACCGTGACGCCTGCCAGCACCTCGGTGG
TGAAAGGGCAGAGCACCACGCTGACCGTGGCCTTCCAGCCGGAGGGCGTAACCGACAAGAGCTTTCGTGC
GGTGTCTGCGGATAAAACAAAAGCCACCGTGTCGGTCAGTGGTATGACCATCACCGTGAACGGCGTTGCT
GCAGGCAAGGTCAACATTCCGGTTGTATCCGGTAATGGTGAGTTTGCTGCGGTTGCAGAAATTACCGTCA
CCGCCAGTTAATCCGGAGAGTCAGCGATGTTCCTGAAAACCGAATCATTTGAACATAACGGTGTGACCGT
CACGCTTTCTGAACTGTCAGCCCTGCAGCGCATTGAGCATCTCGCCCTGATGAAACGGCAGGCAGAACAG
GCGGAGTCAGACAGCAACCGGAAGTTTACTGTGGAAGACGCCATCAGAACCGGCGCGTTTCTGGTGGCGA
TGTCCCTGTGGCATAACCATCCGCAGAAGACGCAGATGCCGTCCATGAATGAAGCCGTTAAACAGATTGA
GCAGGAAGTGCTTACCACCTGGCCCACGGAGGCAATTTCTCATGCTGAAAACGTGGTGTACCGGCTGTCT
GGTATGTATGAGTTTGTGGTGAATAATGCCCCTGAACAGACAGAGGACGCCGGGCCCGCAGAGCCTGTTT
CTGCGGGAAAGTGTTCGACGGTGAGCTGAGTTTTGCCCTGAAACTGGCGCGTGAGATGGGGCGACCCGAC
TGGCGTGCCATGCTTGCCGGGATGTCATCCACGGAGTATGCCGACTGGCACCGCTTTTACAGTACCCATT
ATTTTCATGATGTTCTGCTGGATATGCACTTTTCCGGGCTGACGTACACCGTGCTCAGCCTGTTTTTCAG
CGATCCGGATATGCATCCGCTGGATTTCAGTCTGCTGAACCGGCGCGAGGCTGACGAAGAGCCTGAAGAT
GATGTGCTGATGCAGAAAGCGGCAGGGCTTGCCGGAGGTGTCCGCTTTGGCCCGGACGGGAATGAAGTTA
TCCCCGCTTCCCCGGATGTGGCGGACATGACGGAGGATGACGTAATGCTGATGACAGTATCAGAAGGGAT
CGCAGGAGGAGTCCGGTATGGCTGAACCGGTAGGCGATCTGGTCGTTGATTTGAGTCTGGATGCGGCCAG
ATTTGACGAGCAGATGGCCAGAGTCAGGCGTCATTTTTCTGGTACGGAAAGTGATGCGAAAAAAACAGCG
GCAGTCGTTGAACAGTCGCTGAGCCGACAGGCGCTGGCTGCACAGAAAGCGGGGATTTCCGTCGGGCAGT
ATAAAGCCGCCATGCGTATGCTGCCTGCACAGTTCACCGACGTGGCCACGCAGCTTGCAGGCGGGCAAAG
TCCGTGGCTGATCCTGCTGCAACAGGGGGGGCAGGTGAAGGACTCCTTCGGCGGGATGATCCCCATGTTC
AGGGGGCTTGCCGGTGCGATCACCCTGCCGATGGTGGGGGCCACCTCGCTGGCGGTGGCGACCGGTGCGC
TGGCGTATGCCTGGTATCAGGGCAACTCAACCCTGTCCGATTTCAACAAAACGCTGGTCCTTTCCGGCAA
TCAGGCGGGACTGACGGCAGATCGTATGCTGGTCCTGTCCAGAGCCGGGCAGGCGGCAGGGCTGACGTTT
AACCAGACCAGCGAGTCACTCAGCGCACTGGTTAAGGCGGGGGTAAGCGGTGAGGCTCAGATTGCGTCCA
TCAGCCAGAGTGTGGCGCGTTTCTCCTCTGCATCCGGCGTGGAGGTGGACAAGGTCGCTGAAGCCTTCGG
GAAGCTGACCACAGACCCGACGTCGGGGCTGACGGCGATGGCTCGCCAGTTCCATAACGTGTCGGCGGAG
CAGATTGCGTATGTTGCTCAGTTGCAGCGTTCCGGCGATGAAGCCGGGGCATTGCAGGCGGCGAACGAGG
CCGCAACGAAAGGGTTTGATGACCAGACGGATCC
[124 nt withheld, positions 5588-5711]
C
[141 nt withheld, positions 5713-5853]
CCTTTGACGTTGGAGTCCACGTTCTTTAATAGTGGACTCTTGTTCCAAACTGGTTTAACACTCAGAATTC
GTAATCATGGTCATAGCTGTTTCCTGTGTGAAATTGTTATCCGCTCACAATTCCACACAACATACGAGCC
GGAAGCATAAAGTGTAAAGCCTGGGGTGCCTAATGAGTGAGCTAACTCACATTAATTGCGTTGCGCTCAC
TGCCCGCTTTCCAGTCGGGAAACCTGTCGTGCCAGCTGCATTAATGAATCGGCCAACGCGCGGGGAGAGG
CGGTTTGCGTATTGGGCGCTCTTCCGCTTCCTCGCTCACTGACTCGCTGCGCTCGGTCGTTCGGCTGCGG
CGAGCGGTATCAGCTCACTCAAAGGCGGTAATACGGTTATCCACAGAATCAGGGGATAACGCAGGAAAGA
ACATGTGAGCAAAAGGCCAGCAAAAGGCCAGGAACCGTAAAAAGGCCGCGTTGCTGGCGTTTTTCCATAG
GCTCCGCCCCCCTGACGAGCATCACAAAAATCGACGCTCAAGTCAGAGGTGGCGAAACCCGACAGGACTA
TAAAGATACCAGGCGTTTCCCCCTGGAAGCTCCCTCGTGCGCTCTCCTGTTCCGACCCTGCCGCTTACCG
GATACCTGTCCGCCTTTCTCCCTTCGGGAAGCGTGGCGCTTTCTCATAGCTCACGCTGTAGGTATCTCAG
TTCGGTGTAGGTCGTTCGCTCCAAGCTGGGCTGTGTGCACGAACCCCCCGTTCAGCCCGACCGCTGCGCC
TTATCCGGTAACTATCGTCTTGAGTCCAACCCGGTAAGACACGACTTATCGCCACTGGCAGCAGCCACTG
GTAACAGGATTAGCAGAGCGAGGTATGTAGGCGGTGCTACAGAGTTCTTGAAGTGGTGGCCTAACTACGG
CTACACTAGAAGAACAGTATTTGGTATCTGCGCTCTGCTGAAGCCAGTTACCTTCGGAAAAAGAGTTGGT
AGCTCTTGATCCGGCAAACAAACCACCGCTGGTAGCGGTGGTTTTTTTGTTTGCAAGCAGCAGATTACGC
GCAGAAAAAAAGGATCTCAAGAAGATCCTTTGATCTTTTCTACGGGGTCTGACGCTCAGTGGAACGAAAA
CTCACGTTAAGGGATTTTGGTCATGAGATTATCAAAAAGGATCTTCACCTAGATCCTTTTAAATTAAAAA
TGAAGTTTTAAATCAATCTAAAGTATATATGAGTAAACTTGGTCTGACAGTTACCAATGCTTAATCAGTG
AGGCACCTATCTCAGCGATCTGTCTATTTCGTTCATCCATAGTTGCCTGACTCCCCGTCGTGTAGATAAC
TACGATACGGGAGGGCTTACCATCTGGCCCCAGTGCTGCAATGATACCGCGAGACCCACGCTCACCGGCT
CCAGATTTATCAGCAATAAACCAGCCAGCCGGAAGGGCCGAGCGCAGAAGTGGTCCTGCAACTTTATCCG
CCTCCATCCAGTCTATTAATTGTTGCCGGGAAGCTAGAGTAAGTAGTTCGCCAGTTAATAGTTTGCGCAA
CGTTGTTGCCATTGCTACAGGCATCGTGGTGTCACGCTCGTCGTTTGGTATGGCTTCATTCAGCTCCGGT
TCCCAACGATCAAGGCGAGTTACATGATCCCCCATGTTGTGCAAAAAAGCGGTTAGCTCCTTCGGTCCTC
CGATCGTTGTCAGAAGTAAGTTGGCCGCAGTGTTATCACTCATGGTTATGGCAGCACTGCATAATTCTCT
TACTGTCATGCCATCCGTAAGATGCTTTTCTGTGACTGGTGAGTACTCAACCAAGTCATTCTGAGAATAG
TGTATGCGGCGACCGAGTTGCTCTTGCCCGGCGTCAATACGGGATAATACCGCGCCACATAGCAGAACTT
TAAAAGTGCTCATCATTGGAAAACGTTCTTCGGGGCGAAAACTCTCAAGGATCTTACCGCTGTTGAGATC
CAGTTCGATGTAACCCACTCGTGCACCCAACTGATCTTCAGCATCTTTTACTTTCACCAGCGTTTCTGGG
TGAGCAAAAACAGGAAGGCAAAATGCCGCAAAAAAGGGAATAAGGGCGACACGGAAATGTTGAATACTCA
TACTCTTCCTTTTTCAATATTATTGAAGCATTTATCAGGGTTATTGTCTCATGAGCGGATACATATTTGA
ATGTATTTAGAAAAATAAACAAATAGGGGTTCCGCGCACATTTCCCCGAAAAGTGCCACCTGACGTCTAA
GAAACCATTATTATCATGACATTAACCTATAAAAATAGGCGTATCACGAGGCCCTTTCGTCTCGCGCGTT
TCGGTGATGACGGTGAAAACCTCTGACACATGCAGCTCCCGGAGACGGTCACAGCTTGTCTGTAAGCGGA
TGCCGGGAGCAGACAAGCCCGTCAGGGCGCGTCAGCGGGTGTTGGCGGGTGTCGGGGCTGGCTTAA
Features (pLannotate 1.2.2; 17 found; start..end, strand, type, name):
     44..424     +  rep_origin     M13 ori (sequence partly withheld): M13 bacteriophage origin of replication; arrow indicates direction of (+) strand synthesis
    444..2990    -  CDS            DYNC2H1 (fragment): DYHC2_HUMAN - Also known as DHC1B, DHC2, DNCH2, DYH1B, KIAA1997. Experimental evidence at protein level: Swiss-Prot protein existence level 1. May function as a motor for intraflagellar retrograde transport. Functions in cilia biogenesis. May play a role in transport between endoplasmic reticulum and Golgi or organization of the Golgi in cells (By similarity). From Homo sapiens (Human).
   2999..3133    +  CDS            U (fragment): TTTP_LAMBD - Experimental evidence at protein level: Swiss-Prot protein existence level 1. Plays an essential role in tail assembly by capping the rapidly polymerizing tail once it has reached its requisite length and serving as the interaction surface for the completion protein. From Escherichia phage lambda (Bacteriophage lambda).
   3144..3881    +  CDS            V: TUBE_LAMBD - Experimental evidence at protein level: Swiss-Prot protein existence level 1. Forms the phage's tail tube composed of 32 hexameric disks. When it encounters the appropriate initiation complex gpM and gpL, it assembles in hexameric rings that stack on top of each others. Multimerization ceases when the correct tail length is achieved through a mechanism dependent on tail terminator protein. From Escherichia phage lambda (Bacteriophage lambda).
   3900..4319    +  CDS            G: G_LAMBD - Experimental evidence at protein level: Swiss-Prot protein existence level 1. Promotes tail assembly by creating a scaffold for the tail tube proteins. Tail assembly proteins G and GT probably wrap the linear tape measure protein to create a tail assembly scaffold. This allows the polymerization of the tail tube protein, during which G and GT are released, therefore they are absent in the mature virion. The tail assembly protein GT is produced by a rare -1 ribosomal frameshift. The ratio of translated G/GT is about 20, and this ratio is important for proper tail assembly. From Escher
   4298..4681    +  CDS            T (fragment): GT_LAMBD - Experimental evidence at protein level: Swiss-Prot protein existence level 1. Promotes tail assembly by creating a scaffold for the tail tube proteins. Tail assembly proteins G and GT probably wrap the linear tape measure protein to create a tail assembly scaffold. This allows the polymerization of the tail tube protein, during which G and GT are released, therefore they are absent in the mature virion. The tail assembly protein GT is produced by a rare -1 ribosomal frameshift. The ratio of translated G/GT is about 20, and this ratio is important for proper tail assembly. From Esche
   4731..5612    +  CDS            H (fragment) (sequence partly withheld): TMP_LAMBD - Experimental evidence at protein level: Swiss-Prot protein existence level 1. Serves as a ruler that controls the length of tail by stopping the tail tube polymerization and is probably released from the tail shaft during infection to facilitate DNA translocation into the host cell (PubMed:2150582). Assembles into a multimeric linear form possibly stabilized by the covering tail assembly proteins G and GT (PubMed:23911548). Its C-terminus fixes the tail tip complex (J, I, L, K), thereby forming the tail assembly initiator complex (PubMed:23911548). Tail tube proteins polymerize aro
   5588..5906    +  rep_origin     f1 ori (fragment) (sequence partly withheld): f1 bacteriophage origin of replication; arrow indicates direction of (+) strand synthesis
   5957..5973    -  protein_bind   lac operator: The lac repressor binds to the lac operator to inhibit transcription in E. coli. This inhibition can be relieved by adding lactose or isopropyl-β-D-thiogalactopyranoside (IPTG). lac repressor encoded by lacI
   5981..6011    -  promoter       lac promoter: promoter for the E. coli lac operon
   6026..6047    -  protein_bind   CAP binding site: CAP binding activates transcription in the presence of cAMP. E. coli catabolite activator protein
   6060..6152    -  CDS            lacI (fragment): lac repressor; lacI; The lac repressor binds to the lac operator to inhibit transcription in E. coli. This inhibition can be relieved by adding lactose or isopropyl-β-D-thiogalactopyranoside (IPTG).
   6335..6923    -  rep_origin     ori: high-copy-number ColE1/pMB1/pBR322/pUC origin of replication
   7094..7954    -  CDS            AmpR: β-lactamase; bla; confers resistance to ampicillin, carbenicillin, and related antibiotics
   7955..8059    -  promoter       AmpR promoter: bla
   8154..8189    +  CDS            rop (fragment): Rop protein, which maintains plasmids at low copy number; rop
   8291..43      +  misc_feature   bom (fragment) (across the origin): basis of mobility region from pBR322
