[The description below was written by a language model from this plasmid's Addgene catalogue record and pLannotate feature annotations shown in this document.]
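Description:
pScaf-5544.4 is a bacterial phagemid of 8,299 bp, built on the pScaf backbone and designed to produce a custom single-stranded DNA scaffold of 5,544 bases for DNA origami (version 4 of this length). It replicates as a double-stranded plasmid in E. coli from a high-copy ColE1/pUC-type origin and is selected with ampicillin through the β-lactamase gene and its native promoter. Short remnants of lacI, rop and the pBR322 bom region, together with a lac promoter, operator and CAP site, are annotated as backbone carry-over. The record gives no indication that they drive a payload.

The functional core is the pair of filamentous phage origin elements: a complete M13 origin upstream of the insert and a partial f1 origin fragment downstream of it, both oriented in the same direction. An arrangement of a full origin followed by a truncated one is consistent with the first serving as the initiator of (+) strand rolling-circle synthesis and the second as a terminator. In that case only the region between them, rather than the whole plasmid, would be exported as circular ssDNA, which fits a 5,544-base product from an 8.3 kb vector. ssDNA production requires an F-pilus-bearing host strain, and the phage functions presumably come from a helper, which the record does not specify.

The 5,163 bp insert, named pScaf-KH', was cloned between KpnI and BamHI sites that both remain intact. It is annotated as a fragment of human DYNC2H1 in reverse orientation, followed by bacteriophage lambda tail genes (partial U, V, G, partial T and partial H). No promoter is placed to express these sequences, so they appear to serve simply as non-repetitive filler defining the scaffold's length and sequence.
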