Addgene plasmid #111524: pScaf-5544.4
Purpose: pScaf phagemid with insert for generating DNA origami scaffold 5544 bases in length (v4)
Depositing lab: Shawn Douglas. Depositing organization: University of California, San Francisco (UCSF). Publication: Construction of a novel phagemid to produce custom DNA origami scaffolds. Nafisi PM, Aksel T, Douglas SM. Synth Biol (Oxf). 2018 Jan;3(1). doi: 10.1093/synbio/ysy015. Epub 2018 Aug 9. PubMed 30984875.
Backbone
  Vector backbone: pScaf
  Backbone size w/o insert (bp): 3154
  Total vector size (bp): 8299
  Modifications to backbone: Sequence inserted between KpnI/BamHI restriction sites
  Vector type: Bacterial Expression
Growth in bacteria
  Bacterial resistance: Ampicillin, 100 μg/mL
  Growth temperature: 37°C
  Growth strain: DH5alpha
  Growth instructions: 37°C for plasmid growth, 30°C for phagemid ssDNA preparation (if transformed into HFR/F+/F' strain)
  Copy number: High Copy
Gene/Insert
  Gene/Insert name: pScaf-KH'
  Insert size (bp): 5163
  Cloning method: Restriction Enzyme; 5′ cloning site KpnI (not destroyed); 3′ cloning site BamHI (not destroyed)
  Sequencing primers: 5′ TAAGGGATTTTGCCGATTTC; 3′ CACAGGAAACAGCTATGACCATGATT
Terms and licenses: Academic/Nonprofit Terms; Industry Terms: Not Available to Industry
Depositor comments: Preprint available at https://www.biorxiv.org/content/early/2018/04/27/309682
How to cite: pScaf-5544.4 was a gift from Shawn Douglas (Addgene plasmid # 111524 ; http://n2t.net/addgene:111524 ; RRID:Addgene_111524)
